>Addgene plasmid #177412 | mCerulean3-BclXL-ActA-pEGFP-C1 | addgene full sequence | sequence record 348192 | Addgene NGS Result
TAGTTATTAATAGTAATCAATTACGGGGTCATTAGTTCATAGCCCATATATGGAGTTCCGCGTTACATAA
CTTACGGTAAATGGCCCGCCTGGCTGACCGCCCAACGACCCCCGCCCATTGACGTCAATAATGACGTATG
TTCCCATAGTAACGCCAATAGGGACTTTCCATTGACGTCAATGGGTGGAGTATTTACGGTAAACTGCCCA
CTTGGCAGTACATCAAGTGTATCATATGCCAAGTACGCCCCCTATTGACGTCAATGACGGTAAATGGCCC
GCCTGGCATTATGCCCAGTACATGACCTTATGGGACTTTCCTACTTGGCAGTACATCTACGTATTAGTCA
TCGCTATTACCATGGTGATGCGGTTTTGGCAGTACATCAATGGGCGTGGATAGCGGTTTGACTCACGGGG
ATTTCCAAGTCTCCACCCCATTGACGTCAATGGGAGTTTGTTTTGGCACCAAAATCAACGGGACTTTCCA
AAATGTCGTAACAACTCCGCCCCATTGACGCAAATGGGCGGTAGGCGTGTACGGTGGGAGGTCTATATAA
GCAGAGCTGGTTTAGTGAACCGTCAGATCCGCTAGCGCTACCGGTCGCCACCATGGTGAGCAAGGGCGAG
GAGCTGTTCACCGGGGTGGTGCCCATCCTGGTCGAGCTGGACGGCGACGTAAACGGCCACAAGTTCAGCG
TGTCCGGCGAGGGCGAGGGCGATGCCACCTACGGCAAGCTGACCCTGAAGTTCATCTGCACCACCGGCAA
GCTGCCCGTGCCCTGGCCCACCCTCGTGACCACCCTGAGCTGGGGCGTGCAGTGCTTCGCCCGCTACCCC
GACCACATGAAGCAGCACGACTTCTTCAAGTCCGCCATGCCCGAAGGCTACGTCCAGGAGCGCACCATCT
TCTTCAAGGACGACGGCAACTACAAGACCCGCGCCGAGGTGAAGTTCGAGGGCGACACCCTGGTGAACCG
CATCGAGCTGAAGGGCATCGACTTCAAGGAGGACGGCAACATCCTGGGGCACAAGCTGGAGTACAACGCC
ATCCACGGCAACGTCTATATCACCGCCGACAAGCAGAAGAACGGCATCAAGGCCAACTTCGGCCTCAACT
GCAACATCGAGGACGGCAGCGTGCAGCTCGCCGACCACTACCAGCAGAACACCCCCATCGGCGACGGCCC
CGTGCTGCTGCCCGACAACCACTACCTGAGCACCCAGTCCAAGCTGAGCAAAGACCCCAACGAGAAGCGC
GATCACATGGTCCTGCTGGAGTTCGTGACCGCCGCCGGGATCACTCTCGGCATGGACGAGCTGTACAAGT
CCGGACTCAGATCCACGCGTATGAGCCAAAGCAACCGGGAGCTGGTGGTTGACTTTCTCTCCTACAAGCT
TTCCCAGAAAGGATACAGCTGGAGTCAGTTTAGTGATGTGGAAGAGAACAGGACTGAGGCCCCAGAAGGG
ACTGAATCGGAGATGGAGACCCCCAGTGCCATCAATGGCAACCCATCCTGGCACCTGGCAGACAGCCCCG
CGGTGAATGGAGCCACTGGCCACAGCAGCAGTTTGGATGCCCGGGAGGTGATCCCCATGGCAGCAGTAAA
GCAAGCGCTGAGGGAGGCAGGCGACGAGTTTGAACTGCGGTACCGGCGGGCATTCAGTGACCTGACATCC
CAGCTCCACATCACCCCAGGGACAGCATATCAGAGCTTTGAACAGGTAGTGAATGAACTCTTCCGGGATG
GGGTAAACTGGGGTCGCATTGTGGCCTTTTTCTCCTTCGGCGGGGCACTGTGCGTGGAAAGCGTAGACAA
GGAGATGCAGGTATTGGTGAGTCGGATCGCAGCTTGGATGGCCACTTACCTGAATGACCACCTAGAGCCT
TGGATCCAGGAGAACGGCGGCTGGGATACTTTTGTGGAACTCTATGGGAACAATGCAGCAGCCGAGAGCC
GAAAGGGCCAGGAACGCTTCCTTAAGCTGATTCTCGCCATGCTGGCAATTGGGGTGTTCTCCCTCGGCGC
CTTCATTAAGATCATTCAGCTCCGGAAGAACAATTAGTCGACGGTACCGCGGGCCCGGGATCCACCGGAT
CTAGATAACTGATCATAATCAGCCATACCACATTTGTAGAGGTTTTACTTGCTTTAAAAAACCTCCCACA
CCTCCCCCTGAACCTGAAACATAAAATGAATGCAATTGTTGTTGTTAACTTGTTTATTGCAGCTTATAAT
GGTTACAAATAAAGCAATAGCATCACAAATTTCACAAATAAAGCATTTTTTTCACTGCATTCTAGTTGTG
GTTTGTCCAAACTCATCAATGTATCTTAACGCGTAAATTGTAAGCGTTAATATTTTGTTAAAATTCGCGT
TAAATTTTTGTTAAATCAGCTCATTTTTTAACCAATAGGCCGAAATCGGCAAAATCCCTTATAAATCAAA
AGAATAGACCGAGATAGGGT
[37 nt withheld, positions 2471-2507]
AAAGAACGTGGACTCCAACGTCAAAGG
[49 nt withheld, positions 2535-2583]
T
[91 nt withheld, positions 2585-2675]
G
[124 nt withheld, positions 2677-2800]
CAGGTGGCACTTTTCGGGGAAATGTGCGCGGAACCCCTATTTGTTTATTTTTCTAAATACATTCAAATAT
GTATCCGCTCATGAGACAATAACCCTGATAAATGCTTCAATAATATTGAAAAAGGAAGAGTCCTGAGGCG
GAAAGAACCAGCTGTGGAATGTGTGTCAGTTAGGGTGTGGAAAGTCCCCAGGCTCCCCAGCAGGCAGAAG
TATGCAAAGCATGCATCTCAATTAGTCAGCAACCAGGTGTGGAAAGTCCCCAGGCTCCCCAGCAGGCAGA
AGTATGCAAAGCATGCATCTCAATTAGTCAGCAACCATAGTCCCGCCCCTAACTCCGCCCATCCCGCCCC
TAACTCCGCCCAGTTCCGCCCATTCTCCGCCCCATGGCTGACTAATTTTTTTTATTTATGCAGAGGCCGA
GGCCGCCTCGGCCTCTGAGCTATTCCAGAAGTAGTGAGGAGGCTTTTTTGGAGGCCTAGGCTTTTGCAAA
GATCGATCAAGAGACAGGATGAGGATCGTTTCGCATGATTGAACAAGATGGATTGCACGCAGGTTCTCCG
GCCGCTTGGGTGGAGAGGCTATTCGGCTATGACTGGGCACAACAGACAATCGGCTGCTCTGATGCCGCCG
TGTTCCGGCTGTCAGCGCAGGGGCGCCCGGTTCTTTTTGTCAAGACCGACCTGTCCGGTGCCCTGAATGA
ACTGCAAGACGAGGCAGCGCGGCTATCGTGGCTGGCCACGACGGGCGTTCCTTGCGCAGCTGTGCTCGAC
GTTGTCACTGAAGCGGGAAGGGACTGGCTGCTATTGGGCGAAGTGCCGGGGCAGGATCTCCTGTCATCTC
ACCTTGCTCCTGCCGAGAAAGTATCCATCATGGCTGATGCAATGCGGCGGCTGCATACGCTTGATCCGGC
TACCTGCCCATTCGACCACCAAGCGAAACATCGCATCGAGCGAGCACGTACTCGGATGGAAGCCGGTCTT
GTCGATCAGGATGATCTGGACGAAGAGCATCAGGGGCTCGCGCCAGCCGAACTGTTCGCCAGGCTCAAGG
CGAGCATGCCCGACGGCGAGGATCTCGTCGTGACCCATGGCGATGCCTGCTTGCCGAATATCATGGTGGA
AAATGGCCGCTTTTCTGGATTCATCGACTGTGGCCGGCTGGGTGTGGCGGACCGCTATCAGGACATAGCG
TTGGCTACCCGTGATATTGCTGAAGAGCTTGGCGGCGAATGGGCTGACCGCTTCCTCGTGCTTTACGGTA
TCGCCGCTCCCGATTCGCAGCGCATCGCCTTCTATCGCCTTCTTGACGAGTTCTTCTGAGCGGGACTCTG
GGGTTCGAAATGACCGACCAAGCGACGCCCAACCTGCCATCACGAGATTTCGATTCCACCGCCGCCTTCT
ATGAAAGGTTGGGCTTCGGAATCGTTTTCCGGGACGCCGGCTGGATGATCCTCCAGCGCGGGGATCTCAT
GCTGGAGTTCTTCGCCCACCCTAGGGGGAGGCTAACTGAAACACGGAAGGAGACAATACCGGAAGGAACC
CGCGCTATGACGGCAATAAAAAGACAGAATAAAACGCACGGTGTTGGGTCGTTTGTTCATAAACGCGGGG
TTCGGTCCCAGGGCTGGCACTCTGTCGATACCCCACCGAGACCCCATTGGGGCCAATACGCCCGCGTTTC
TTCCTTTTCCCCACCCCACCCCCCAAGTTCGGGTGAAGGCCCAGGGCTCGCAGCCAACGTCGGGGCGGCA
GGCCCTGCCATAGCCTCAGGTTACTCATATATACTTTAGATTGATTTAAAACTTCATTTTTAATTTAAAA
GGATCTAGGTGAAGATCCTTTTTGATAATCTCATGACCAAAATCCCTTAACGTGAGTTTTCGTTCCACTG
AGCGTCAGACCCCGTAGAAAAGATCAAAGGATCTTCTTGAGATCCTTTTTTTCTGCGCGTAATCTGCTGC
TTGCAAACAAAAAAACCACCGCTACCAGCGGTGGTTTGTTTGCCGGATCAAGAGCTACCAACTCTTTTTC
CGAAGGTAACTGGCTTCAGCAGAGCGCAGATACCAAATACTGTTCTTCTAGTGTAGCCGTAGTTAGGCCA
CCACTTCAAGAACTCTGTAGCACCGCCTACATACCTCGCTCTGCTAATCCTGTTACCAGTGGCTGCTGCC
AGTGGCGATAAGTCGTGTCTTACCGGGTTGGACTCAAGACGATAGTTACCGGATAAGGCGCAGCGGTCGG
GCTGAACGGGGGGTTCGTGCACACAGCCCAGCTTGGAGCGAACGACCTACACCGAACTGAGATACCTACA
GCGTGAGCTATGAGAAAGCGCCACGCTTCCCGAAGGGAGAAAGGCGGACAGGTATCCGGTAAGCGGCAGG
GTCGGAACAGGAGAGCGCACGAGGGAGCTTCCAGGGGGAAACGCCTGGTATCTTTATAGTCCTGTCGGGT
TTCGCCACCTCTGACTTGAGCGTCGATTTTTGTGATGCTCGTCAGGGGGGCGGAGCCTATGGAAAAACGC
CAGCAACGCGGCCTTTTTACGGTTCCTGGCCTTTTGCTGGCCTTTTGCTCACATGTTCTTTCCTGCGTTA
TCCCCTGATTCTGTGGATAACCGTATTACCGCCATGCAT
Features (pLannotate 1.2.2; 15 found; start..end, strand, type, name):
     61..364     +  enhancer       CMV enhancer: human cytomegalovirus immediate early enhancer
    365..568     +  promoter       CMV promoter: human cytomegalovirus (CMV) immediate early promoter
    613..1329    +  CDS            mCerulean3: mCerulean3 is a basic (constitutively fluorescent) cyan fluorescent protein published in 2011, derived from Aequorea victoria. It is reported to be a somewhat slowly-maturing monomer with very low acid sensitivity.
   1351..2031    +  CDS            BCL2L1: B2CL1_HUMAN - Also known as BCL2L, BCLX. Experimental evidence at protein level: Swiss-Prot protein existence level 1. Isoform Bcl-X(S) promotes apoptosis. From Homo sapiens (Human).
   2066..2093    +  misc_feature   MCS (fragment): multiple cloning site
   2110..2194    +  CDS            large T antigen (fragment): large T antigen from SV40 (simian virus 40)
   2217..2338    +  polyA_signal   SV40 poly(A) signal: SV40 polyadenylation signal
   2372..2800    -  rep_origin     f1 ori (sequence partly withheld): f1 bacteriophage origin of replication; arrow indicates direction of (+) strand synthesis
   2827..2931    +  promoter       AmpR promoter: bla
   2933..3290    +  promoter       SV40 promoter: SV40 enhancer and early promoter
   3325..4119    +  CDS            NeoR/KanR: aminoglycoside phosphotransferase from Tn5; aph(3')-II (or nptII); confers resistance to neomycin, kanamycin, and G418 (Geneticin®)
   4140..4292    +  CDS            ble (fragment): BLE_KLEPN - Experimental evidence at protein level: Swiss-Prot protein existence level 1. Binding protein with a strong affinity to the bleomycin family of antibiotics. Binds to CL990; an antimitotic-antibiotic compound. From Klebsiella pneumoniae.
   4351..4398    +  polyA_signal   HSV TK poly(A) signal: herpes simplex virus thymidine kinase polyadenylation signal (Cole and Stacy, 1985)
   4489..4505    -  polyA_signal   bGH poly(A) signal (fragment): bovine growth hormone polyadenylation signal
   4727..5315    +  rep_origin     ori: high-copy-number ColE1/pMB1/pBR322/pUC origin of replication
