[The description below was written by a language model from this plasmid's Addgene catalogue record and pLannotate feature annotations shown in this document.]
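Description:
mCerulean3-BclXL-ActA-pEGFP-C1 is a 5,429 nt mammalian expression plasmid built on the pEGFP-C1 backbone, in which the original EGFP has been replaced by the cyan fluorescent protein mCerulean3. It is propagated in E. coli through a high-copy ColE1/pUC-type origin and selected with kanamycin. The same Tn5 NeoR/KanR aminoglycoside phosphotransferase gene serves both hosts: a bacterial bla-type promoter drives it in E. coli, and the adjacent SV40 enhancer/early promoter, together with an HSV TK polyadenylation signal, drives it in mammalian cells, allowing G418 selection of stable transfectants. An f1 origin is also present. The short annotated fragments of SV40 large T antigen, ble and the bGH poly(A) signal appear to be backbone remnants or partial annotation matches rather than functional elements.

The payload is a single fusion open reading frame under the human CMV immediate early enhancer and promoter, terminated by the SV40 poly(A) signal. mCerulean3 sits at the N-terminus and is joined through a flexible seven-residue linker to Bcl-XL-ActA, a chimera of the human Bcl-2 family protein Bcl-XL (BCL2L1) in which the native C-terminal membrane binding region has been swapped for the ActA mitochondrial targeting sequence. The feature table annotates the BCL2L1 portion but does not separately label the ActA tail, which presumably lies within or just after the end of that annotation, before the residual multiple cloning site. Transfection yields a cyan-fluorescent Bcl-XL variant directed to mitochondria. This allows the chimera to be visualised in mammalian cells, although the record does not specify particular downstream assays.
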