Addgene plasmid #177412: mCerulean3-BclXL-ActA-pEGFP-C1
Purpose: To express mCerulean3 fused to the N-terminus of the Bcl-2 family chimera protein, Bcl-XL-ActA: Bcl-XL with its membrane binding region swapped for ActA (mitochondrial targeting sequence).
Depositing lab: David Andrews. Depositing organization: Sunnybrook Research Institute.
Backbone
  Vector backbone: pEGFP-C1
  Vector type: Mammalian Expression
  Selectable markers: Neomycin (select with G418)
Growth in bacteria
  Bacterial resistance: Kanamycin, 50 μg/mL
  Growth temperature: 37°C
  Growth strain: DH5alpha
  Copy number: Unknown
Gene/Insert
  Gene/Insert name: Bcl-XL-ActA, BclX-acta (alt name: CBclXL-ActA, CBcl-XL-ActA, mCerulean3-Bcl-XL-ActA, mCer3-BclXL-ActA)
  Species: H. sapiens (human)
  Promoter: CMV
  Tag / fusion protein: mCerulean3 (N terminal on insert)
  Cloning method: Restriction Enzyme
  Sequencing primers: 5′ TGACGCAAATGGGCGGTAGG; 3′ TCGCCCTTTGACGTTGGAGTCCAC
Resource information
  A portion of this plasmid was derived from a plasmid made by: See Pubmed ID: 16928273 for description of chimera Bcl-XL-ActA (aka BclX-acta). mCerulean3 sequence received from Mark Rizzo PMID: 21479270.
Terms and licenses: Academic/Nonprofit Terms; Industry Terms: Not Available to Industry
Depositor comments: Transfection of this plasmid will express mCerulean3-fused to the N-terminus of Bcl-XL-ActA. There is a flexible, 7 aa linker "SGLRSTR", between mCerulean3 and Bcl-XL-ActA.
How to cite: mCerulean3-BclXL-ActA-pEGFP-C1 was a gift from David Andrews (Addgene plasmid # 177412 ; http://n2t.net/addgene:177412 ; RRID:Addgene_177412)
